>Addgene plasmid #90013 | pSF3-Flag-Cbir-Ago2_Myc-Nbir-Dicer | depositor full sequence | sequence record 177770 | pSF3-Flag-Cbir-Ago2_Myc-Nbir-Dicer sequence 16293 bps
GAATGTGTGTATGTATGTGTGTGTGTGAGTGTGTGTGTGTGTGTGTGCATGTGTGTGTGTGTGACTGTGT
CTATGTGTATGACTGTGTGTGTGTGTGTGTGTGTGTGTGTGTGTGTGTGTGTGTGTGTGTTGTGAAAAAA
TATTCTATGGTAGTGAGAGCCAACGCTCCGGCTCAGGTGTCAGGTTGGTTTTTGAGACAGAGTCTTTCAC
TTAGCTTGGAATTAATTCACTGGCCGTCGTTTTACAACGTCGTGACTGGGAAAACCCTGGCGTTACCCAA
CTTAATCGCCTTGCAGCACATCCCCCTTTCGCCAGCTGGCGTAATAGCGAAGAGGCCCGCACCGATCGCC
CTTCCCAACAGTTGCGCAGCCTGAATGGCGAATGGCGCCTGATGCGGTATTTTCTCCTTACGCATCTGTG
CGGTATTTCACACCGCATATGGTGCACTCTCAGTACAATCTGCTCTGATGCCGCATAGTTAAGCCAGCCC
CGACACCCGCCAACACCCGCTGACGCGCCCTGACGGGCTTGTCTGCTCCCGGCATCCGCTTACAGACAAG
CTGTGACCGTCTCCGGGAGCTGCATGTGTCAGAGGTTTTCACCGTCATCACCGAAACGCGCGATGACGAA
AGGGCCTCGTGATACGCCTATTTTTATAGGTTAATGTCATGATAATAATGGTTTCTTAGACGTCAGGTGG
CACTTTTCGGGGAAATGTGCGCGGAACCCCTATTTGTTTATTTTTCTAAATACATTCAAATATGTATCCG
CTCATGAGACAATAACCCTGATAAATGCTTCAATAATATTGAAAAAGGAAGAGTATGAGTATTCAACATT
TCCGTGTCGCCCTTATTCCCTTTTTTGCGGCATTTTGCCTTCCTGTTTTTGCTCACCCAGAAACGCTGGT
GAAAGTAAAAGATGCTGAAGATCAGTTGGGTGCACGAGTGGGTTACATCGAACTGGATCTCAACAGCGGT
AAGATCCTTGAGAGTTTTCGCCCCGAAGAACGTTTTCCAATGATGAGCACTTTTAAAGTTCTGCTATGTG
GCGCGGTATTATCCCGTATTGACGCCGGGCAAGAGCAACTCGGTCGCCGCATACACTATTCTCAGAATGA
CTTGGTTGAGTACTCACCAGTCACAGAAAAGCATCTTACGGATGGCATGACAGTAAGAGAATTATGCAGT
GCTGCCATAACCATGAGTGATAACACTGCGGCCAACTTACTTCTGACAACGATCGGAGGACCGAAGGAGC
TAACCGCTTTTTTGCACAACATGGGGGATCATGTAACTCGCCTTGATCGTTGGGAACCGGAGCTGAATGA
AGCCATACCAAACGACGAGCGTGACACCACGATGCCTGTAGCAATGGCAACAACGTTGCGCAAACTATTA
ACTGGCGAACTACTTACTCTAGCTTCCCGGCAACAATTAATAGACTGGATGGAGGCGGATAAAGTTGCAG
GACCACTTCTGCGCTCGGCCCTTCCGGCTGGCTGGTTTATTGCTGATAAATCTGGAGCCGGTGAGCGTGG
GTCTCGCGGTATCATTGCAGCACTGGGGCCAGATGGTAAGCCCTCCCGTATCGTAGTTATCTACACGACG
GGGAGTCAGGCAACTATGGATGAACGAAATAGACAGATCGCTGAGATAGGTGCCTCACTGATTAAGCATT
GGTAACTGTCAGACCAAGTTTACTCATATATACTTTAGATTGATTTAAAACTTCATTTTTAATTTAAAAG
GATCTAGGTGAAGATCCTTTTTGATAATCTCATGACCAAAATCCCTTAACGTGAGTTTTCGTTCCACTGA
GCGTCAGACCCCGTAGAAAAGATCAAAGGATCTTCTTGAGATCCTTTTTTTCTGCGCGTAATCTGCTGCT
TGCAAACAAAAAAACCACCGCTACCAGCGGTGGTTTGTTTGCCGGATCAAGAGCTACCAACTCTTTTTCC
GAAGGTAACTGGCTTCAGCAGAGCGCAGATACCAAATACTGTCCTTCTAGTGTAGCCGTAGTTAGGCCAC
CACTTCAAGAACTCTGTAGCACCGCCTACATACCTCGCTCTGCTAATCCTGTTACCAGTGGCTGCTGCCA
GTGGCGATAAGTCGTGTCTTACCGGGTTGGACTCAAGACGATAGTTACCGGATAAGGCGCAGCGGTCGGG
CTGAACGGGGGGTTCGTGCACACAGCCCAGCTTGGAGCGAACGACCTACACCGAACTGAGATACCTACAG
CGTGAGCATTGAGAAAGCGCCACGCTTCCCGAAGGGAGAAAGGCGGACAGGTATCCGGTAAGCGGCAGGG
TCGGAACAGGAGAGCGCACGAGGGAGCTTCCAGGGGGAAACGCCTGGTATCTTTATAGTCCTGTCGGGTT
TCGCCACCTCTGACTTGAGCGTCGATTTTTGTGATGCTCGTCAGGGGGGCGGAGCCTATGGAAAAACGCC
AGCAACGCGGCCTTTTTACGGTTCCTGGCCTTTTGCTGGCCTTTTGCTCACATGTTCTTTCCTGCGTTAT
CCCCTGATTCTGTGGATAACCGTATTACCGCCTTTGAGTGAGCTGATACCGCTCGCCGCAGCCGAACGAC
CGAGCGCAGCGAGTCAGTGAGCGAGGAAGCGGAAGAGCGCCCAATACGCAAACCGCCTCTCCCCGCGCGT
TGGCCGATTCATTAATGCAGCTGGCACGACAGGTTTCCCGACTGGAAAGCGGGCAGTGAGCGCAACGCAA
TTAATGTGAGTTAGCTCACTCATTAGGCACCCCAGGCTTTACACTTTATGCTTCCGGCTCGTATGTTGTG
TGGAATTGTGAGCGGATAACAATTTCACACAGGAAACAGCTATGACCATGATTACGCCAAGCTAGCTTTG
CTCTTAGGAGTTTCCTAATACATCCCAAACTCAAATATATAAAGCATTTGACTTGTTCTATGCCCTAGGG
GGCGGGGGGAAGCTAAGCCAGCTTTTTTTAACATTTAAAATGTTAATTCCATTTTAAATGCACAGATGTT
TTTATTTCATAAGGGTTTCAATGTGCATGAATGCTGCAATATTCCTGTTACCAAAGCTAGTATAAATAAA
AATAGATAAACGTGGAAATTACTTAGAGTTTCTGTCATTAACGTTTCCTTCCTCAGTTGACAACATAAAT
GCGCTGCTGAGCAAGCCAGTTTGCATCTGTCAGGATCAATTTCCCATTATGCCAGTCATATTAATTACTA
GTCAATTAGTTGATTTTTATTTTTGACATATACATGTGAATGAAAGACCCCACCTGTAGGTTTGGCAAGC
TAGCTTAAGTAACGCCATTTTGCAAGGCATGGAAAAATACATAACTGAGAATAGAAAAGTTCAGATCAAG
GTCAGGAACAGATGGAACAGCTGAATATGGGCCAAACAGGATATCTGTGGTAAGCAGTTCCTGCCCCGGC
TCAGGGCCAAGAACAGATGGAACAGCTGAATATGGGCCAAACAGGATATCTGTGGTAAGCAGTTCCTGCC
CCGGCTCAGGGCCAAGAACAGATGGTCCCCAGATGCGGTCCAGCCCTCAGCAGTTTCTAGAGAACCATCA
GATGTTTCCAGGGTGCCCCAAGGACCTGAAATGACCCTGTGCCTTATTTGAACTAACCAATCAGTTCGCT
TCTCGCTTCTGTTCGCGCGCTTATGCTCCCCGAGCTCAATAAAAGAGCCCACAACCCCTCACTCGGGGCG
CCAGTCCTCCGATTGACTGAGTCGCCCGGGTACCCGTGTATCCAATAAACCCTCTTGCAGTTGCATCCGA
CTTGTGGTCTCGCTGTTCCTTGGGAGGGTCTCCTCTGAGTGATTGACTACCCGTCAGCGGGGGTCTTTCA
TTTGGGGGCTCGTCCGGGATCGGGAGACCCCTGCCCAGGGACCACCGACCCACCACCGGGAGGTAAGCTG
GCCAGCAACTTATCTGTGTCTGTCCGATTGTCTAGTGTCTATGACTGATTTTATGCGCCTGCGTCGGTAC
TAGTTAGCTAACTAGCTCTGTATCTGGCGGACCCGTGGTGGAACTGACGAGTTCGGAACACCCGGCCGCA
ACCCTGGGAGACGTCCCAGGGACTTCGGGGGCCGTTTTTGTGGCCCGACCTGAGTCCTAAAATCCCGATC
GTTTAGGACTCTTTGGTGCACCCCCCTTAGAGGAGGGATATGTGGTTCTGGTAGGAGACGAGAACCTAAA
ACAGTTCCCGCCTCCGTCTGAATTTTTGCTTTCGGTTTGGGACCGAAGCCGCGCCGCGCGTCTTGTCTGC
TGCAGCATCGTTCTGTGTTGTCTCTGTCTGACTGTGTTTCTGTATTTGTCTGAAAATATGGGCCCGGGCT
AGCCTGTTACCACTCCCTTAAGTTTGACCTTAGGTCACTGGAAAGATGTCGAGCGGATCGCTCACAACCA
GTCGGTAGATGTCAAGAAGAGACGTTGGGTTACCTTCTGCTCTGCAGAATGGCCAACCTTTAACGTCGGA
TGGCCGCGAGACGGCACCTTTAACCGAGACCTCATCACCCAGGTTAAGATCAAGGTCTTTTCACCTGGCC
CGCATGGACACCCAGACCAGGTGGGGTACATCGTGACCTGGGAAGCCTTGGCTTTTGACCCCCCTCCCTG
GGTCAAGCCCTTTGTACACCCTAAGCCTCCGCCTCCTCTTCCTCCATCCGCCCCGTCTCTCCCCCTTGAA
CCTCCTCGTTCGACCCCGCCTCGATCCTCCCTTTATCCAGCCCTCACTCCTTCTCTAGGCGCCCCCATAT
GGCCATATGAGATCCGAAGTTCCTATTCCGAAGTTCCTATTCTTCAAATAGTATAGGAACTTCAGATCAT
AATCAGCCATACCACATTTGTAGAGGTTTTACTTGCTTTAAAAAACCTCCCACACCTCCCCCTGAACCTG
AAACATAAAATGAATGCAATTGTTGTTGTTAACTTGTTTATTGCAGCTTATAATGGTTACAAATAAGGCA
ATAGCATCACAAATTTCACAAATAAGGCATTTTTTTCACTGCATTCTAGTTTTGGTTTGTCCAAACTCAT
CAATGTATCTTATCATGTCTGGATCTCAAATCCCTCGGAAGCTGCGCCTGTCTTAGGTTGGAGTGATACA
TTTTTATCACTTTTACCCGTCTTTGGATTAGGCAGTAGCTCTGACGGCCCTCCTGTCTTAGGTTAGTGAA
AAATGTCACTCTCTTACCCGTCATTGGCTGTCCAGCTTAGCTCGCAGGGGAGGTGGTCTGGATCCCTAAC
GCGTCTAATAATAGCTATTGGGAACCTGAGGTTGATTAGCTTTGAGGCTTCGGAGGGCTCTTCTTGCTGC
TGCAGATTTGGCAATCCTGTAACTTCGACCAACACCTTTAAATTTCCCCTTTCCTACTACTTCCACAGTG
ACTCTGACCTTCCCGTCGTAAGTTCTCTCAGCCGGGCTAAATTTGGCAGTTTCTGGTTCCATTTCAAGCA
ATTCTCGCACAGGGGAACGGGGTACATTTGCAGAAAACTTTTCTATTAGTGGCCGCATCATGGGATAGTA
CACCTGCCAGACTGTCTCCAGTGACATCCCACTATCCATGTAAATGGCACCAGCAAGCGACTCAAAAATA
TCCCCCATGGCCTTTGGAACTTCAATATCCTCTTCTTTCTCTTCATCCTCCTCAGATCTCCTAAGCTCAG
AATCCATTCCTTGCATTTCATTCTTCTCAAGCTGAAACTGCACAAAGTCATCAATGACATGGAAGAGCTC
AGGAGAGACAGCTTTGAAGTACTTGTGGTAGTCGTACTTTACAGCCAGCGATGCAAAGATGGTGTTGTTG
ACCAGGGCAGACCGCAGGTCTGTCAGGACCCCCGGGGAGTGCTGCCGCGGGTCTTCATAAAGGTGCTTGG
TTATGAGGTAGTCCAAAATCGCATCTCCCAGGAATTCTAAGCGCTGGTAACAATCAGTGATAGTATTGTA
GTGGTAGGAGGCATGTGTAAAAGCCTGGAGAAGGTAAGCCTTATTCTTGAATCTGTAGTTGATTTTCTTT
TCAAAATTTTCAAACCCCGATATAAGGTGATTCAGTGTTTTATCTGCATCTGGATGATCAAACATACATC
TTGGTGGAATCTTCAAACAACCATATTCCGAGTCTTTCAATACAGAAGAGCGTGAACTGGCCACAGAAGC
AGCAGCACAGCTCACTGAAAGGTTCTTTTGTTGGCTGTTGAAATTCTCCCGAGTAGGGCACAGGGCCTTT
TCCCGATCAGTCCTTTTAATTACCGGGAGCACCTTCAGCCCCAGTGAACAGAGGAAAAGCTGAGCAGCCC
TCTCCCCACAGCTGGTTAAATAGCAGCCCAGCAGGGCTTCCACACAGTCCGCTATGCTTTTGTCAGCAAT
ACACTGCTCAGTGTGCAAGTCGTAAGAAATGGACTGCTTTCCCGTGTCAACACCACAGTTTTCTTCTGAT
GGATTCCAGAACCCCACCACAAAGTCATCTTCTTCAACAGCTTTGCTAGGATCCAGATAGCACATTGCAT
CCCAAGAGCTGTAGTCAAAATCCTCAAAATCTGATGAAAATGGCATACTACCTAAGGAGGATTTTTTGGG
CATTTTCCATTCATATGCAGAATCAGTGGTTGAAAAAGGAGAAAGAGAGATTTTCTTTACAAAAGCTCCT
GACCCCATTAACATATTATCTATAAATCTGATATGTTCCTGATCATACTCCAGGAAATCATCTTCATAGT
CAGCCTCTTCCTTCGGAGCCCTCCACATCAGGCTCTCCTCCTCCTCATCCTCCTCCTCGTAATCCTCATC
CAGTTTGCCATTCGCCAGCATGCAGTCTTTTGTCATTTCATCTTTTTCCCATTTATCTGTGTTGCTTTTG
TCTTGATTTACTACATAACCAGGAGGAAGCCAATTCACAGGGGGATCAAATATTGACACCACCATGCGGC
TGGGTAGTCCCTTCTTTTTTCCAAGGCGATACAGATTACAGTTGCTGACCTTTTTGCTTCTCATATATGA
AAGGCGGCCCTCATGCGCATCAGGGTAAGTGCAAAATAGATATGTGGTGATGGCATGCTTTAAAAAGGAG
TCGCCAAGCATTTCAAGCCGCTCCAGGTTAAATCCATCACTAGCGTTTGACAGAGTCAAAGCCTGAAGAA
TAAGTCCAGGATTGGGGCCAAGAGTCCTTGAGGAGTACCCAATAGAAGGGCTCTGCTCAGAATCCATCCT
GCCCTTGAGCACTTGAATAGTGTCTGTCGTACCAGGCATTACGGCCATCACAGGACTTCCATCTGAGGTA
GATTTGTTAGCATTTCCATCAAGGTATTTATTACTCAGGAGAGTACATTCATCGCTGGGCTGGGGCTGGT
TCTCGTAACTGTATAAATTCTGAATGGAATATGAGGTAGTTGGTTGCACGGGTATTTCCTGCTTGTAGTA
ATTTAGCTGATTTCCTTGGCAAAAGTCTCTGTTAGCTAAATCATAACTGCCATTGGCGAGATTTTGATTG
TAAGAAAGACCATTAATTGCTGTAAGATCTGCTGAAACTTCAACGTGGAGCTTACCAGGGGACTCGCTGA
GCAACGTTCTGCAGTTCACAGACATTTGGTCATGATTTTCTAGAGAGGAGGTTCTATTAGCACCTTGATG
TGCAGCATTTTCAGGGACAATTGTGCTGTGCTTACAGTAATTATCATTTTCAGCTGAAGAGGAGTTAGAA
ATTGAGATGAAAGATTTGCTGTCAATAGATTTTTTCCACCCGAAGTCTAAGTTAGGGTATCTAAAATCCG
CAGGAAGTGATCTGACTCCCACGCCAGCATCGCTGGCAGTCTGGGCTCTTAGCTCCTCTGCAGTCAAAAG
GCAGTGAAGGCGATAAAGTATGCTGGGGAGACAAACAGCTTTTCTCCACAGTGATGCTGGAATTGGATGT
ATAGCACAGAGTTCTGGAACCAGTATCTGTTTATTCTGCAGACTTTCCCATTTGGCTTTCCTCTTCTCAG
CACTGCTTAAAGGAAGCGCTTTCCCCTTCTGATTCAAATGTCGAGGTGTCAAAAGATTAAGTCTTGAAGA
TGTGTGGTCCACATCCAGCAGTGGCTGGTTGAGATTGGTTAGGTCAAGGTTGTACTTTGTTTTATAATAT
TCTGCAAAAGTTTCATACTCAGGGGAAGGAAATTTACTGAGTGGGGTAAGATCAGTGTACACATCAGCTA
CATAAAATCGATGAGGCTGATCAAAATTGCGATATCTTGGAATGATAACGGCATCTTGGTAATCTTCTAA
TTTAAAAACAAAGGGTGTTTCTTTTGTATACTTTGTACTGGGAATGCCTATGCGAGCTTCAGACTTCTCA
ATATCTTCCATGAATTTAAAGTCAATATCCAAAGTGCTGGAGTCATTAACAACATTAAGAGGTAGAACAC
AGTATGCTGAATCAGCGTCTGTAGGTTTAAATTCTAGTGCAGGTTTTTCAAGCCGAAGAATATGTGAGAA
TATATACTGGTGAAGTCTTGTAATCAACTCAAGCATTTGTAGAGACAACATGAAACCAGACTTCTTCAAC
TCAATGGATATGGTAACCTCTCCAGAGCGTGTGTACACAGGAAAGTGTGGAATCTGAGGTATGGGTTTGG
CCGTCAGTATTCCAAAGCATCTTGTGGTATCTTCAGGAGGATAGAGCTTCCGCCTTCTAAAGTTGAGTTC
ATCAGGTAAAGGTGTAGTTAAAACCATTCCTATCACATACAGGTAACAGGGCTGATCAGGTCTGGGATAA
CTATCCCTCAAACACTCTGGAATTGCTTTTGGGTAGCACTGCCTTCGTTTCGTGGAACCTGGTCTTCCTG
GAACACTGGTCTCTTCTTCATCATGCAAATCAAGCTCCTCTTCATATTTAACAGTCTCTTTCCCAACTGG
CATCAAATGGTCATCCAGTTCGCCAATTTTGTGCAGTTTCTCACAGCAAATGAGAGCTACAACTCTTTCA
GCCAATCGTACACAGCTCATTGGTGGACCAACAATGGAGGCTCGAAGAGGTGAGTTAATTGGCAGATAAA
GAGTTGAATAAAATGTACCATCAGGCAACTCTCGGGTTCTGCATTTAGGAGCTAGATGAGTAAACGGATC
ACTTGGTAATCTAGCACAGTATCTATTGATGTGTCCAATGGCCGTGTTGATTGTGACTCGTGGACCACCA
TCGTCAGGCCTCAACACATATGGTGGGAAAACGTCATCATCATCCATGACAGGATCAATGTCAGTCTCAC
CAGTATCAACCGACTTGGAACACTTGTTTCTCAAGATCTTTTCAATAGCTTTGTAGGTTTTAAGGTCTTC
TTCAAAACTTTTTATTTTGTCTGTATCCGCTAACATTATATAATTAGAGATGGGTGCCCTTGCTCTTCCT
TTAGATTGAACATAGGATCGATATTCTGTGGGCAAATCAAAACGAACCACCAAGTTGCATTTTGGTATAT
CAACACCCTCTTCTACAATACTTGTTGCAATAAGCAGGTTGGTCTCATGTGCTCGAAATTTCCTAAGTAC
CTCTTCCTGTTTTCTGAATTCTGCTTCCATCTGTTTGTTGCGAGGCTGATTCTTCCCAATGCCATGTCCA
GTTATGAAATTGCTACTGATATAAGCCAGCTCTGGATCTTGTTTGCCAGCTTCCTTTATCAATCTGTTTA
AGACAACTGCTGTGTATCTTCTTTCCACAAAAATAATTCCGCACAAAATGTTGGTAAAAGGAGAAGGAAA
ATTTGTCTCTGGCTTCTCTTTTTCTTCAATTTCTTCATCCTCATCATCATCCTCAGAATCACTCCATGAC
ACATAATTATCCTGATTTCTATTATTATACCACTCAACGCTTTCAAACTGCTGTCGCTCATATGGTTTAT
ATTTGCGTAAGATTTCGAGCAGTTTGATTACTTTAGGAGTTACAAATTTCAGGTCAAGTGAGGCAGGTGA
GAAGTGCTCTTCACATAGTGCATGTATTTTCCTTAGGAAAGTGTCTGTAAACAATAAAAATTTCCTGTGC
AGCTCCTCTTGCTCATGTTTGATGTATTTCTGTAGTTCTCTTACCATCATTCCAGCTACTTTATCTGCAC
ACCAGGGTCCCAGAACTACCAATACGGCACGACAGTCTGATAGTATCTGTTTCGAAATTAAAGTAGAATC
TCTTTCTTTTGAATGTACAGATATATTACAATCATTGATAAAATTAAGTGCTTCTTCTAATTCCATCAGC
AGTCTTTCATAAAGCCCACTTCTGTCAGTAAATGGTCCACAATCCACCACAATCTCACATGGCTGAGAAG
TATACCTGTCTAAGACCACCAGGTCAGTTGCAGTTTCAGCATTACTCTTAAGAATTTTCTCTAGTTTCTG
AATCTTTTCTTCCAATTCCTCTGGATCACATTTCCCATTTAAAATGGAAGCAGTTAGTCCCAAAATGCGA
GGACATGATGGACAATTTTCACAGAGCTTCATAATTTCTCGATAGGGGTGGTCTAGGATTGCAAGATGAC
ACTCATCAAACACCAAAAGGTTAATGTCTGACAGTGATAAGTAACCATTTTTCAAAACATTCAAGGCGAC
ATAGCAAGTCATAATGAGAACCTGGTGCTTAGTAAACTCTTGGTTCCATCTCTCTTTTGTCCAAGATGCA
TTTACTTCTAGGTTTGAGTATTCCCCAACCTTGAGATCTGAATGAGTTCTGACAGCTGACACTTGTTGAG
CAACCTGGTTTGCAGAGTTGACCAAGAACACCGTCCTTTTTCCATTTCTGCTGAAGTCTCCCCTGATCTG
ATAGGACAGCTCTTTAGTGAGTAGTACTGCAATAAATGTCTTCCCTGAGCCAGTGTTTAAACAGACGATG
GTATTATGATCCAGAGCTGCTTCAAGCAGTTCAACCTGATATTTTCTTGGCGTATAAATGTTATCATGAA
TTGCTTCTTGTTGCCATGGCAGTCCAAAGAAAGGACCCATTGGTGAGGAAGCAGGGGTCATGAGCTGCAG
GCCTGCCATGCTGAGGGGTTGCAAAGCAGGGCTTTTCATCTCAATGCCCCGGGAGGCGTAGGAGATCTGG
CCGCCGCCGGAGGAGCCGCCGCCATGTTTCTCCTGCTCGAACAGCTCCAGAGCGGCTCTCAGCTCTCTGA
TCAGCATGGCGGCCAGGGTGTTCCGGTCCAGGTTGATGCCAGCCTCCTGCAGGGTGATCCAGCCCTGGTT
CACCACGCTCTCCTCCACTCTTCTCATGGCCATGTTGATTCCGGCTCCGATCACGATCTGAGCGGCATCG
CCTGTCTTGCCTGTCAGCTCCACCAGGATGCCAGCCAGCTTGCGGTCCTGGAGGTACAGGTCATTAGGCC
ACTTCACTCTCACCTTGTCGGCTCCCAGCTTTCTCAGCACCTCGGCCATCACGATTCCGATCACCAGACT
CAGTCCGATGGCAGCAGCAGGTCCCTGCTCCAGTCTCCAGAACATGGACAGGTACAGGTTGGCTCCGAAT
GGGCTGAACCACTTCCGTCCTCTGCCTCCTCTGCCAGCCTGCTGGTACTCGGCGATGCAGGCGTCGCCGG
ACTTCAGCTCTCCGATTCTGTCCAGCAGGTACTGATTGGTGGAGTCGATCACAGGCAGCACGGCCACGCT
TCCGCCATCCAGCTGTCCCAGGATCTGCTTGGCGTTCAGCAGCTGGATAGGCTCAGGCAGGCTGTAGCCC
TTGCCAGGCACGGTGAACACGTCCACTCCCCAGTCTCTCAGTGTCTGGATGTGCTTGTTGATGGCGGCTC
TGCTCATTCCCAGGGTCTCTCCCAGCTGCTCGCCAGAGTGGAACTCGCCGTTGGCCAGCAGGGCGATCAG
CTTCAGGGGCACGGTGTTGTCCTTGTCGAGATCCTCTTCTGAGATGAGTTTTTGTTCCATCTCGACCGCG
GAGGCTGGATCGGTCCCGGTGTCTTCTATGGAGGTCAAAACAGCGTGGATGGCGTCTCCAGGCGATCTGA
CGGTTCACTAAACGAGCTCTGCTTATATAGGCCTCCCACCGTACACGCCTACAAGCTTCTTTCACTTTTC
TCTATCACTGATAGGGAGTGGTAAACTCGACTTTCACTTTTCTCTATCACTGATAGGGAGTGGTAAACTC
GACTTTCACTTTTCTCTATCACTGATAGGGAGTGGTAAACTCGACTTTCACTTTTCTCTATCACTGATAG
GGAGTGGTAAACTCGACTTTCACTTTTCTCTATCACTGATAGGGAGTGGTAAACTCGACTTTCACTTTTC
TCTATCACTGATAGGGAGTGGTAAACTCGACTTTCACTTTTCTCTATCACTGATAGGGAGTGGTAAACTC
GAGGGTAGGCGTGTACGGTGGGAGGCCTATATAAGCAGAGCTCGTTTAGTGAACCGTCAGATCGCCTGGA
GACGCCATCCACGCTGTTTTGACCTCCATAGAAGACACCGGGACCGATCCAGCCTCCGCGGAATTCGGCC
GGCCTCAATTATGGACTACAAGGACGACGATGACAAGATTAACGGACTGGCTCCTTACCTGAGCAGATGG
GAGAAGCTGGACAACTTCATCAACAGACCTGTGAAGCTGATCATCGGCGACAAGGAAATCTTCGGCATCT
CCAGAGGAATCGACAAGCAGGGAGCTCTGCTGCTGGAGCAGGACGGAATCATCAAGCCCTGGATGGGCGG
AGAAATCTCCCTGAGAAGCGCAGAGAAGCTCGAGGCGAACCAGATCTCCTACGCCTCCCGGGGCGGCGGC
TCCTCCGGCGGCGGCGTTTGTTTAAACATGATGTACTCGGGAGCCGGCCCCGCACTTGCACCTCCTGCGC
CGCCGCCCCCCATCCAAGGATATGCCTTCAAGCCTCCACCTAGACCCGACTTTGGGACCTCCGGGAGAAC
AATCAAATTACAGGCCAATTTCTTCGAAATGGACATCCCCAAAATTGACATCTATCATTATGAATTGGAT
ATCAAGCCAGAGAAGTGCCCGAGGAGAGTTAACAGGGAAATCGTGGAACACATGGTCCAGCACTTTAAAA
CACAGATCTTTGGGGATCGGAAGCCCGTGTTTGACGGCAGGAAGAATCTATACACAGCCATGCCCCTTCC
GATTGGGAGGGACAAGGTGGAGCTGGAGGTCACGCTGCCAGGAGAAGGCAAGGATCGCATCTTCAAGGTG
TCCATCAAGTGGGTGTCCTGCGTGAGCTTGCAGGCGTTACACGATGCACTTTCAGGGCGGCTGCCCAGCG
TCCCTTTTGAGACGATCCAGGCCCTGGACGTGGTCATGAGGCACTTGCCATCCATGAGGTACACCCCCGT
GGGCCGCTCCTTCTTCACCGCGTCCGAAGGCTGCTCTAACCCTCTTGGCGGGGGCCGAGAAGTGTGGTTT
GGCTTCCATCAGTCCGTCCGGCCTTCTCTCTGGAAAATGATGCTGAATATTGATGTGTCAGCAACAGCGT
TTTACAAGGCACAGCCAGTAATCGAGTTTGTTTGTGAAGTTTTGGATTTTAAAAGTATTGAAGAACAACA
AAAACCTCTGACAGATTCCCAAAGGGTAAAGTTTACCAAAGAAATTAAAGGTCTAAAGGTGGAGATAACG
CACTGTGGGCAGATGAAGAGGAAGTACCGCGTCTGCAATGTGACCCGGCGGCCCGCCAGTCACCAAACAT
TCCCGCTGCAGCAGGAGAGCGGGCAGACGGTGGAGTGCACGGTGGCCCAGTATTTCAAGGACAGGCACAA
GTTGGTTCTGCGCTACCCCCACCTCCCATGTTTACAAGTCGGACAGGAGCAGAAACACACCTACCTTCCC
CTGGAGGTCTGTAACATTGTGGCAGGACAAAGATGTATTAAAAAATTAACGGACAATCAGACCTCAACCA
TGATCAGAGCGACTGCTAGGTCGGCGCCCGATCGGCAAGAAGAGATTAGCAAATTGATGCGAAGTGCAAG
TTTCAACACAGATCCATACGTCCGTGAATTTGGAATCATGGTCAAAGATGAGATGACAGACGTGACTGGG
CGGGTGCTGCAGCCGCCCTCCATCCTCTACGGGGGCAGGAATAAAGCTATTGCGACCCCTGTCCAGGGCG
TCTGGGACATGCGGAAC
[405 nt withheld, positions 14088-14492]
AACAACATCCTGCTGCCCCAGGGCAGGCCGCCGGTGTTCCAGCAGCCCGTCATCTTTCTGGGAGCAGACG
TCACTCACCCCCCCGCCGGGGATGGGAAGAAGCCCTCCATTGCCGCCGTGGTGGGCAGCATGGACGCCCA
CCCCAATCGCTACTGCGCCACCGTGCGCGTGCAGCAGCACCGGCAGGAGATCATACAAGACCTGGCCGCC
ATGGTCCGCGAGCTCCTCATCCAGTTCTACAAGTCCACGCGCTTCAAGCCCACCCGCATCATCTTCTACC
GCGACGGTGTCTCTGAAGGCCAGTTCCAGCAGGTTCTCCACCACGAGTTGCTGGCCATCCGTGAGGCCTG
TATCAAGCTAGAAAAAGACTACCAGCCCGGGATCACCTTCATCGTGGTGCAGAAGAGGCACCACACCCGG
CTCTTCTGCACTGACAAGAACGAGCGGGTTGGGAAAAGTGGAAACATTCCAGCAGGCACGACTGTGGACA
CGAAAATCACCCACCCCACCGAGTTCGACTTCTACCTGTGTAGTCACGCTGGCATCCAGGGGACAAGCAG
GCCTTCGCACTATCACGTCCTCTGGGACGACAATCGTTTCTCCTCTGATGAGCTGCAGATCCTAACCTAC
CAGCTGTGTCACACCTACGTGCGCTGCACACGCTCCGTGTCCATCCCAGCGCCAGCATACTACGCTCACC
TGGTGGCCTTCCGGGCCAGGTACCACCTGGTGGATAAGGAACATGACAGTGCTGAAGGAAGCCATACCTC
TGGGCAGAGTAACGGGCGAGACCACCAAGCACTGGCCAAGGCGGTCCAGGTTCACCAAGACACTCTGCGC
ACCATGTACTTTGCTTGATTAATTAAATAGCGATTAATAACGAGGATCTGGCCGCGAAGTTCCTATTCCG
AAGTTCCTATTCTCTAGAAAGTATAGGAACTTCAGATCCGGATTAGTCCAATTTGTTAAAGACAGGATAT
CAGTGGTCCAGGCTCTAGTTTTGACTCAACAATATCACCAGCTGAAGCCTATAGAGTACGAGCCATAGAT
AAAATAAAAGATTTTATTTAGTCTCCAGAAAAAGGGGGGAATGAAAGACCCCACCTGTAGGTTTGGCAAG
CTAGCTCGACTTCTGTTCGCGCGCTTCTGCTCCCCGAGCTCGAGCCCACAACCCCTCACTCGGGGCGCCA
GTCCTCCGATTGACTGAGTCGCCCGGGTACCCGTGTATCCAATAAACCCTCTTGCAGTTGCATCCGACTT
GTGGTCTCGCTGTTCCTTGGGAGGGTCTCCTCTGAGTGATTGACTACCCGTCAGCGGGGGTCTTTCACAC
ATGCAGCATGTATCAAAATTAATTTGGTTTTTTTTCTTAAGTATTTACATTAAATGGCCATAGTACTTAA
AGTTACATTGGCTTCCTTGAAATAAACATGGAGTATTCAGAATGTGTCATAAATATTTCTAATTTTAAGA
TAGTATCTCCATTGGCTTTCTACTTTTTCTTTTATTTTTTTTTGTCCTCTGTCTTCCATTTGTTGTTGTT
GTTGTTTGTTTGTTTGTTTGTTGGTTGGTTGGTTAATTTTTTTTTAAAGATCCTACACTATAGTTCAAGC
TAGACTATTAGCTACTCTGTAACCCAGGGTGACCTTGAAGTCATGGGTAGCCTGCTGTTTTAGCCTTCCC
ACATCTAAGATTACAGGTATGAGCTATCATTTTTGGTATATTGATTGATTGATTGATTGATGTGTGTGTG
TGTGATTGTGTTTGTGTGTGTGACTGTGAAAATGTGTGTATGGGTGTGTGT
Features (pLannotate 1.2.2; 28 found; start..end, strand, type, name):
    225..382     +  CDS            lacZα (fragment): LacZα fragment of β-galactosidase; lacZ fragment
    388..487     -  misc_feature   bom (fragment): basis of mobility region from pBR322
    589..623     -  CDS            rop (fragment): Rop protein, which maintains plasmids at low copy number; rop
    720..824     +  promoter       AmpR promoter: bla
    825..1685    +  CDS            AmpR: β-lactamase; bla; confers resistance to ampicillin, carbenicillin, and related antibiotics
   1856..2444    +  rep_origin     ori: high-copy-number ColE1/pMB1/pBR322/pUC origin of replication
   2627..2719    +  CDS            lacI (fragment): lac repressor; lacI; The lac repressor binds to the lac operator to inhibit transcription in E. coli. This inhibition can be relieved by adding lactose or isopropyl-β-D-thiogalactopyranoside (IPTG).
   2732..2753    +  protein_bind   CAP binding site: CAP binding activates transcription in the presence of cAMP. E. coli catabolite activator protein
   2768..2798    +  promoter       lac promoter: promoter for the E. coli lac operon
   2802..2824    +  protein_bind   lac operator (fragment): The lac repressor binds to the lac operator to inhibit transcription in E. coli. This inhibition can be relieved by adding lactose or isopropyl-β-D-thiogalactopyranoside (IPTG). lac repressor encoded by lacI
   3259..3852    +  LTR            LTR: long terminal repeat from Moloney murine leukemia virus
   3915..4114    +  misc_feature   MMLV Ψ: packaging signal of Moloney murine leukemia virus (MMLV)
   4166..4254    +  misc_feature   MESV Ψ (fragment): packaging signal of murine embryonic stem cell virus
   4344..4753    +  CDS            gag (truncated) (fragment): truncated Moloney murine leukemia virus (MMLV) gag gene lacking the start codon
   4825..4908    +  CDS            large T antigen (fragment): large T antigen from SV40 (simian virus 40)
   4931..5065    +  polyA_signal   SV40 poly(A) signal: SV40 polyadenylation signal
   5264..11029   -  CDS            DICER1: DICER_HUMAN - Also known as DICER, HERNA, KIAA0928. Experimental evidence at protein level: Swiss-Prot protein existence level 1. Double-stranded RNA (dsRNA) endoribonuclease playing a central role in short dsRNA-mediated post-transcriptional gene silencing. Cleaves naturally occurring long dsRNAs and short hairpin pre-microRNAs (miRNA) into fragments of twenty-one to twenty-three nucleotides with 3' overhang of two nucleotides, producing respectively short interfering RNAs (siRNA) and mature microRNAs. SiRNAs and miRNAs serve as guide to direct the RNA-induced silencing complex (RISC) to comp
  11090..11854   -  CDS            BirA(R118G) (fragment): promiscuous R118G mutant of the E. coli biotin protein ligase (Cronan, 2005) also known as BirA* or BioID
  11985..12022   -  promoter       minimal CMV promoter: human cytomegalovirus (CMV) immediate early promoter
  12039..12309   -  protein_bind   tetracycline response element: contains seven copies of the tetracycline operator tetO tetracycline repressor TetR
  12324..12362   +  promoter       minimal CMV promoter: human cytomegalovirus (CMV) immediate early promoter
  12477..12497   +  CDS            FLAG (fragment): FLAG® epitope tag, followed by an enterokinase cleavage site
  12504..12698   +  CDS            BirA(R118G) (fragment): promiscuous R118G mutant of the E. coli biotin protein ligase (Cronan, 2005) also known as BirA* or BioID
  12771..15347   +  CDS            AGO2 (sequence partly withheld): AGO2_HUMAN - Also known as EIF2C2. Experimental evidence at protein level: Swiss-Prot protein existence level 1. Required for RNA-mediated gene silencing (RNAi) by the RNA- induced silencing complex (RISC). The 'minimal RISC' appears to include AGO2 bound to a short guide RNA such as a microRNA (miRNA) or short interfering RNA (siRNA). These guide RNAs direct RISC to complementary mRNAs that are targets for RISC-mediated gene silencing. The precise mechanism of gene silencing depends on the degree of complementarity between the miRNA or siRNA and its target. Binding of RISC to a perfectly comp
  15388..15435   +  protein_bind   FRT: FLP-mediated recombination occurs in the 8-bp core sequence TCTAGAAA (Turan and Bode, 2011). FLP recombinase from the Saccharomyces cerevisiae 2μ plasmid
  15443..15540   +  CDS            env (fragment): murine leukemia virus gPr80 envelope polyprotein precursor; env; proteolytically cleaved into gp70SU and p15TM subunits
  15582..15618   +  LTR            3' LTR (ΔU3) (fragment): self-inactivating 3' long terminal repeat (LTR) from Moloney murine leukemia virus
  15622..15819   +  LTR            3' LTR (ΔU3) (fragment): self-inactivating 3' long terminal repeat (LTR) from Moloney murine leukemia virus
