[The description below was written by a language model from this plasmid's Addgene catalogue record and pLannotate feature annotations shown in this document.]
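Description:
pSF3-Flag-Cbir-Ago2_Myc-Nbir-Dicer is a roughly 16.3 kb mammalian expression plasmid for Split-BioID, built on the pSF3 backbone, which the record classifies as a retroviral, Flp/FRT-type vector. It is propagated in E. coli through a high-copy ColE1/pUC-type origin with ampicillin resistance (bla). The annotated retroviral framework comprises a Moloney murine leukemia virus 5' LTR, MMLV/MESV packaging signals, a truncated gag fragment and a self-inactivating (ΔU3) 3' LTR. One FRT site is annotated just upstream of the 3' LTR, consistent with Flp-mediated cassette exchange into a tagged genomic locus. The catalogue lists hygromycin as a selectable marker and ganciclovir as negative selection when making stable lines. No hygromycin resistance or thymidine kinase gene appears in the feature table, so these markers may belong to the recipient cell system rather than this plasmid; the record does not clarify this.

The payload consists of two divergently oriented expression units. The catalogue gives CMV as the promoter for both, but the annotation shows a central tetracycline response element with seven tetO copies, flanked on each side by a minimal CMV promoter. This is a bidirectional arrangement, implying tetracycline/doxycycline-regulated co-expression in cells that supply a suitable transactivator. One direction drives a FLAG-tagged C-terminal fragment of the promiscuous biotin ligase BirA(R118G), residues 257–321, fused to the N-terminus of human AGO2. The other drives a Myc-tagged N-terminal BirA* fragment, residues 2–256, fused to human DICER1 and followed by an SV40 polyadenylation signal. The Myc tag is catalogued but not annotated. Neither fragment should be active alone; when Ago2 and Dicer associate, the halves reconstitute ligase activity and biotinylate nearby proteins. This allows conditional proximity proteomics of the Ago2–Dicer complex in the miRNA/RNAi pathway.
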