Addgene plasmid #90013: pSF3-Flag-Cbir-Ago2_Myc-Nbir-Dicer
Purpose: Split-BioID plasmid: Expresses N-terminally tagged CBir[257-321]-Ago2 and N-terminally tagged NBir[2-256]-Dicer
Depositing lab: Julien Béthune. Depositing organization: Universitaet Heidelberg. Publication: Split-BioID a conditional proteomics approach to monitor the composition of spatiotemporally defined protein complexes. Schopp IM, Amaya Ramirez CC, Debeljak J, Kreibich E, Skribbe M, Wild K, Bethune J. Nat Commun. 2017 Jun 6;8:15690. doi: 10.1038/ncomms15690. PubMed 28585547.
Backbone
  Vector backbone: pSF3
  Total vector size (bp): 16239
  Vector type: Mammalian Expression, Retroviral ; Flp/FRT
  Selectable markers: Hygromycin ; Ganciclovir (negative selection when making stable cell lines)
Growth in bacteria
  Bacterial resistance: Ampicillin, 100 μg/mL
  Growth temperature: 37°C
  Growth strain: NEB Stable
  Copy number: High Copy
Gene/Insert 1
  Gene/Insert name: CBirA*-Ago2
  Species: H. sapiens (human)
  Insert size (bp): 2880
  Promoter: CMV
  Tag / fusion protein: FLAG (N terminal on insert)
  Cloning method: Unknown
  Sequencing primers: 5′ tatactttctagagaataggaac
Gene/Insert 2
  Gene/Insert name: NBirA*-Dicer
  Species: H. sapiens (human)
  Insert size (bp): 6636
  Promoter: CMV
  Tag / fusion protein: Myc (N terminal on insert)
  Cloning method: Unknown
  Sequencing primers: 5′ GTGGTTTGTCCAAACTCATC
Resource information
  A portion of this plasmid was derived from a plasmid made by: pIRESneo –FLAG/ HA Ago2 kind gift from Gunter Meister CMV-Dicer was a kind gift from Dirk Grimm Addgene plasmids: pCDNA3.1-MycBioID (#35700) kind gift from Kyle Roux
Terms and licenses: Academic/Nonprofit Terms; Industry Terms: Not Available to Industry
How to cite: pSF3-Flag-Cbir-Ago2_Myc-Nbir-Dicer was a gift from Julien Béthune (Addgene plasmid # 90013 ; http://n2t.net/addgene:90013 ; RRID:Addgene_90013)
