>Addgene plasmid #90013 | pSF3-Flag-Cbir-Ago2_Myc-Nbir-Dicer | addgene partial sequence | sequence record 182297 | Addgene Partial NGS Result
TCACACACACAAACACAATCACACACACACACATCAATCAATCAATCAATCAATATACCAAAAATGATAG
CTCATACCTGTAATCTTAGATGTGGGAAGGCTAAAACAGCAGGCTACCCATGACTTCAAGGTCACCCTGG
GTTACAGAGTAGCTAATAGTCTAGCTTGAACTATAGTGTAGGATCTTTAAAAAAAAATTAACCAACCAAC
CAACAAACAAACAAACAAACAACAACAACAACAAATGGAAGACAGAGGACAAAAAAAAATAAAAGAAAAA
GTAGAAAGCCAATGGAGATACTATCTTAAAATTAGAAATATTTATGACACATTCTGAATACTCCATGTTT
ATTTCAAGGAAGCCAATGTAACTTTAAGTACTATGGCCATTTAATGTAAATACTTAAGAAAAAAAACCAA
ATTAATTTTGATACATGCTGCATGTGAAAGACCCCCGCTGACGGGTAGTCAATCACTCAGAGGAGACCCT
CCCAAGGAACAGCGAGACCACAAGTCGGATGCAACTGCAAGAGGGTTTATTGGATACACGGGTACCCGGG
CGACTCAGTCAATCGGAGGACTGGCGCCCCGAGTGAGGGGTTGTGGGCTCGAGCTCGGGGAGCAGAAGCG
CGCGAACAGAAGTCGAGCTAGCTTGCCAAACCTACAGGTGGGGTCTTTCATTCCCCCCTTTTTCTGGAGA
CTAAATAAAATCTTTTATTTTATCTATGGCTCGTACTCTATAGGCTTCAGCTGGTGATATTGTTGAGTCA
AAACTAGAGCCTGGACCACTGATATCCTGTCTTTAACAAATTGGACTAATCCGGATCTGAAGTTCCTATA
CTTTCTAGAGAATAGGAACTTCGGAATAGGAACTTCGCGGCCAGATCCTCGTTATTAATCGCTATTTAAT
TAATCAAGCAAAGTACATGGTGCGCAGAGTGTCTTGGTGAACCTGGACCGCCTTGGCCAGTGCTTGGTGG
TCTCGCCCGTTACTCTGCCCAGAGGTATGGCTTCCTTCAGCACTGTCATGTTCCTTATCCACCAGGTGGT
ACCTGGCCCGGAAGGCCACCAGGTGAGCGTAGTATGCTGGCGCTGGGATGGACACGGAGCGTGTGCAGCG
CACGTAGGTGTGACACAGCTGGTAGGTTAGGATCTGCAGCTCATCAGAGGAGAAACGATTGTCGTCCCAG
AGGACGTGATAGTGCGAAGGCCTGCTTGTCCCCTGGATGCCAGCGTGACTACACAGGTAGAAGTCGAACT
CGGTGGGGTGGGTGATTTTCGTGTCCACAGTCGTGCCTGCTGGAATGTTTCCACTTTTCCCAACCCGCTC
GTTCTTGTCAGTGCAGAAGAGCCGGGTGTGGTGCCTCTTCTGCACCACGATGAAGGTGATCCCGGGCTGG
TAGTCTTTTTCTAGCTTGATACAGGCCTCACGGATGGCCAGCAACTCGTGGTGGAGAACCTGCTGGAACT
GGCCTTCAGAGACACCGTCGCGGTAGAAGATGATGCGGGTGGGCTTGAAGCGCGTGGACTTGTAGAACTG
GATGAGGAGCTCGCGGACCATGGCGGCCAGGTCTTGTATGATCTCCTGCCGGTGCTGCTGCACGCGCACG
GTGGCGCAGTAGCGATTGGGGTGGGCGTCCATGCTGCCCACCACGGCGGCAATGGAGGGCTTCTTCCCAT
CCCCGGCGGGGGGGTGAGTGACGTCTGCTCCCAGAAAGATGACGGGCTGCTGGAACACCGGCGGCCTGCC
CTGGGGCAGCAGGATGTTGTT
[405 nt withheld, positions 1772-2176]
GTTCCGCATGTCCCAGACGCCCTGGACAGGGGTCGCAATAGCTTTATTCCTGCCCCCGTAGAGGATGGAG
GGCGGCTGCAGCACCCGCCCAGTCACGTCTGTCATCTCATCTTTGACCATGATTCCAAATTCACGGACGT
ATGGATCTGTGTTGAAACTTGCACTTCGCATCAATTTGCTAATCTCTTCTTGCCGATCGGGCGCCGACCT
AGCAGTCGCTCTGATCATGGTTGAGGTCTGATTGTCCGTTAATTTTTTAATACATCTTTGTCCTGCCACA
ATGTTACAGACCTCCAGGGGAAGGTAGGTGTGTTTCTGCTCCTGTCCGACTTGTAAACATGGGAGGTGGG
GGTAGCGCAGAACCAACTTGTGCCTGTCCTTGAAATACTGGGCCACCGTGCACTCCACCGTCTGCCCGCT
CTCCTGCTGCAGCGGGAATGTTTGGTGACTGGCGGGCCGCCGGGTCACATTGCAGACACGGTACTTCCTC
TTCATCTGCCCACAGTGCGTTATCTCCACCTTTAGACCTTTAATTTCTTTGGTAAACTTTACCCTTTGGG
AATCTGTCAGAGGTTTTTGTTGTTCTTCAATACTTTTAAAATCCAAAACTTCACAAACAAACTCGATTAC
TGGCTGTGCCTTGTAAAACGCTGTTGCTGACACATCAATATTCAGCATCATTTTCCAGAGAGAAGGCCGG
ACGGACTGATGGAAGCCAAACCACACTTCTCGGCCCCCGCCAAGAGGGTTAGAGCAGCCTTCGGACGCGG
TGAAGAAGGAGCGGCCCACGGGGGTGTACCTCATGGATGGCAAGTGCCTCATGACCACGTCCAGGGCCTG
GATCGTCTCAAAAGGGACGCTGGGCAGCCGCCCTGAAAGTGCATCGTGTAACGCCTGCAAGCTCACGCAG
GACACCCACTTGATGGACACCTTGAAGATGCGATCCTTGCCTTCTCCTGGCAGCGTGACCTCCAGCTCCA
CCTTGTCCCTCCCAATCGGAAGGGGCATGGCTGTGTATAGATTCTTCCTGCCGTCAAACACGGGCTTCCG
ATCCCCAAAGATCTGTGTTTTAAAGTGCTGGACCATGTGTTCCACGATTTCCCTGTTAACTCTCCTCGGG
CACTTCTCTGGCTTGATATCCAATTCATAATGATAGATGTCAATTTTGGGGATGTCCATTTCGAAGAAAT
TGGCCTGTAATTTGATTGTTCTCCCGGAGGTCCCAAAGTCGGGTCTAGGTGGAGGCTTGAAGGCATATCC
TTGGATGGGGGGCGGCGGCGCAGGAGGTGCAAGTGCGGGGCCGGCTCCCGAGTACATCATGTTTAAACAA
ACGCCGCCGCCGGAGGAGCCGCCGCCCCGGGAGGCGTAGGAGATCTGGTTCGCCTCGAGCTTCTCTGCGC
TTCTCAGGGAGATTTCTCCGCCCATCCAGGGCTTGATGATTCCGTCCTGCTCCAGCAGCAGAGCTCCCTG
CTTGTCGATTCCTCTGGAGATGCCGAAGATTTCCTTGTCGCCGATGATCAGCTTCACAGGTCTGTTGATG
AAGTTGTCCAGCTTCTCCCATCTGCTCAGGTAAGGAGCCAGTCCGTTAATCTTGTCATCGTCGTCCTTGT
AGTCCATAATTGAGGCCGGCCGAATTCCGCGGAGGCTGGATCGGTCCCGGTGTCTTCTATGGAGGTCAAA
ACAGCGTGGATGGCGTCTCCAGGCGATCTGACGGTTCACTAAACGAGCTCTGCTTATATAGGCCTCCCAC
CGTACACGCCTACCCTCGAGTTTACCACTCCCTATCAGTGATAGAGAAAAGTGAAAGTCGAGTTTACCAC
TCCCTATCAGTGATAGAGAAAAGTGAAAGTCGAGTTTACCACTCCCTATCAGTGATAGAGAAAAGTGAAA
GTCGAGTTTACCACTCCCTATCAGTGATAGAGAAAAGTGAAAGTCGAGTTTACCACTCCCTATCAGTGAT
AGAGAAAAGTGAAAGTCGAGTTTACCACTCCCTATCAGTGATAGAGAAAAGTGAAAGTCGAGTTTACCAC
TCCCTATCAGTGATAGAGAAAAGTGAAAGAAGCTTGTAGGCGTGTACGGTGGGAGGCCTATATAAGCAGA
GCTCGTTTAGTGAACCGTCAGATCGCCTGGAGACGCCATCCACGCTGTTTTGACCTCCATAGAAGACACC
GGGACCGATCCAGCCTCCGCGGTCGAGATGGAACAAAAACTCATCTCAGAAGAGGATCTCGACAAGGACA
ACACCGTGCCCCTGAAGCTGATCGCCCTGCTGGCCAACGGCGAGTTCCACTCTGGCGAGCAGCTGGGAGA
GACCCTGGGAATGAGCAGAGCCGCCATCAACAAGCACATCCAGACACTGAGAGACTGGGGAGTGGACGTG
TTCACCGTGCCTGGCAAGGGCTACAGCCTGCCTGAGCCTATCCAGCTGCTGAACGCCAAGCAGATCCTGG
GACAGCTGGATGGCGGAAGCGTGGCCGTGCTGCCTGTGATCGACTCCACCAATCAGTACCTGCTGGACAG
AATCGGAGAGCTGAAGTCCGGCGACGCCTGCATCGCCGAGTACCAGCAGGCTGGCAGAGGAGGCAGAGGA
CGGAAGTGGTTCAGCCCATTCGGAGCCAACCTGTACCTGTCCATGTTCTGGAGACTGGAGCAGGGACCTG
CTGCTGCCATCGGACTGAGTCTGGTGATCGGAATCGTGATGGCCGAGGTGCTGAGAAAGCTGGGAGCCGA
CAAGGTGAGAGTGAAGTGGCCTAATGACCTGTACCTCCAGGACCGCAAGCTGGCTGGCATCCTGGTGGAG
CTGACAGGCAAGACAGGCGATGCCGCTCAGATCGTGATCGGAGCCGGAATCAACATGGCCATGAGAAGAG
TGGAGGAGAGCGTGGTGAACCAGGGCTGGATCACCCTGCAGGAGGCTGGCATCAACCTGGACCGGAACAC
CCTGGCCGCCATGCTGATCAGAGAGCTGAGAGCCGCTCTGGAGCTGTTCGAGCAGGAGAAACATGGCGGC
GGCTCCTCCGGCGGCGGCCAGATCTCCTACGCCTCCCGGGGCATTGAGATGAAAAGCCCTGCTTTGCAAC
CCCTCAGCATGGCAGGCCTGCAGCTCATGACCCCTGCTTCCTCACCAATGGGTCCTTTCTTTGGACTGCC
ATGGCAACAAGAAGCAATTCATGATAACATTTATACGCCAAGAAAATATCAGGTTGAACTGCTTGAAGCA
GCTCTGGATCATAATACCATCGTCTGTTTAAACACTGGCTCAGGGAAGACATTTATTGCAGTACTACTCA
CTAAAGAGCTGTCCTATCAGATCAGGGGAGACTTCAGCAGAAATGGAAAAAGGACGGTGTTCTTGGTCAA
CTCTGCAAACCAGGTTGCTCAACAAGTGTCAGCTGTCAGAACTCATTCAGATCTCAAGGTTGGGGAATAC
TCAAACCTAGAAGTAAATGCATCTTGGACAAAAGAGAGATGGAACCAAGAGTTTACTAAGCACCAGGTTC
TCATTATGACTTGCTATGTCGCCTTGAATGTTTTGAAAAATGGTTACTTATCACTGTCAGACATTAACCT
TTTGGTGTTTGATGAGTGTCATCTTGCAATCCTAGACCACCCCTATCGAGAAATTATGAAGCTCTGTGAA
AATTGTCCATCATGTCCTCGCATTTTGGGACTAACTGCTTCCATTTTAAATGGGAAATGTGATCCAGAGG
AATTGGAAGAAAAGATTCAGAAACTAGAGAAAATTCTTAAGAGTAATGCTGAAACTGCAACTGACCTGGT
GGTCTTAGACAGGTATACTTCTCAGCCATGTGAGATTGTGGTGGATTGTGGACCATTTACTGACAGAAGT
GGGCTTTATGAAAGACTGCTGATGGAATTAGAAGAAGCACTTAATTTTATCAATGATTGTAATATATCTG
TACATTCAAAAGAAAGAGATTCTACTTTAATTTCGAAACAGATACTATCAGACTGTCGTGCCGTATTGGT
AGTTCTGGGACCCTGGTGTGCAGATAAAGTAGCTGGAATGATGGTAAGAGAACTACAGAAATACATCAAA
CATGAGCAAGAGGAGCTGCACAGGAAATTTTTATTGTTTACAGACACTTTCCTAAGGAAAATACATGCAC
TATGTGAAGAGCACTTCTCACCTGCCTCACTTGACCTGAAATTTGTAACTCCTAAAGTAATCAAACTGCT
CGAAATCTTACGCAAATATAAACCATATGAGCGACAGCAGTTTGAAAGCGTTGAGTGGTATAATAATAGA
AATCAGGATAATTATGTGTCATGGAGTGATTCTGAGGATGATGATGAGGATGAAGAAATTGAAGAAAAAG
AGAAGCCAGAGACAAATTTTCCTTCTCCTTTTACCAACATTTTGTGCGGAATTATTTTTGTGGAAAGAAG
ATACACAGCAGTTGTCTTAAACAGATTGATAAAGGAAGCTGGCAAACAAGATCCAGAGCTGGCTTATATC
AGTAGCAATTTCATAACTGGACATGGCATTGGGAAGAATCAGCCTCGCAACAAACAGATGGAAGCAGAAT
TCAGAAAACAGGAAGAGGTACTTAGGAAATTTCGAGCACATGAGACCAACCTGCTTATTGCAACAAGTAT
TGTAGAAGAGGGTGTTGATATACCAAAATGCAACTTGGTGGTTCGTTTTGATTTGCCCACAGAATATCGA
TCCTATGTTCAATCTAAAGGAAGAGCAAGGGCACCCATCTCTAATTATATAATGTTAGCGGATACAGACA
AAATAAAAAGTTTTGAAGAAGACCTTAAAACCTACAAAGCTATTGAAAAGATCTTGAGAAACAAGTGTTC
CAAGTCGGTTGATACTGGTGAGACTGACATTGATCCTGTCATGGATGATGATGACGTTTTCCCACCATAT
GTGTTGAGGCCTGACGATGGTGGTCCACGAGTCACAATCAACACGGCCATTGGACACATCAATAGATACT
GTGCTAGATTACCAAGTGATCCGTTTACTCATCTAGCTCCTAAATGCAGAACCCGAGAGTTGCCTGATGG
TACATTTTATTCAACTCTTTATCTGCCAATTAACTCACCTCTTCGAGCCTCCATTGTTGGTCCACCAATG
AGCTGTGTACGATTGGCTGAAAGAGTTGTAGCTCTCATTTGCTGTGAGAAACTGCACAAAATTGGCGAAC
TGGATGACCATTTGATGCCAGTTGGGAAAGAGACTGTTAAATATGAAGAGGAGCTTGATTTGCATGATGA
AGAAGAGACCAGTGTTCCAGGAAGACCAGGTTCCACGAAACGAAGGCAGTGCTACCCAAAAGCAATTCCA
GAGTGTTTGAGGGATAGTTATCCCAGACCTGATCAGCCCTGTTACCTGTATGTGATAGGAATGGTTTTAA
CTACACCTTTACCTGATGAACTCAACTTTAGAAGGCGGAAGCTCTATCCTCCTGAAGATACCACAAGATG
CTTTGGAATACTGACGGCCAAACCCATACCTCAGATTCCACACTTTCCTGTGTACACACGCTCTGGAGAG
GTTACCATATCCATTGAGTTGAAGAAGTCTGGTTTCATGTTGTCTCTACAAATGCTTGAGTTGATTACAA
GACTTCACCAGTATATATTCTCACATATTCTTCGGCTTGAAAAACCTGCACTAGAATTTAAACCTACAGA
CGCTGATTCAGCATACTGTGTTCTACCTCTTAATGTTGTTAATGACTCCAGCACTTTGGATATTGACTTT
AAATTCATGGAAGATATTGAGAAGTCTGAAGCTCGCATAGGCATTCCCAGTACAAAGTATACAAAAGAAA
CACCCTTTGTTTTTAAATTAGAAGATTACCAAGATGCCGTTATCATTCCAAGATATCGCAATTTTGATCA
GCCTCATCGATTTTATGTAGCTGATGTGTACACTGATCTTACCCCACTCAGTAAATTTCCTTCCCCTGAG
TATGAAACTTTTGCAGAATATTATAAAACAAAGTACAACCTTGACCTAACCAATCTCAACCAGCCACTGC
TGGATGTGGACCACACATCTTCAAGACTTAATCTGTTGACACCTCGACATTTGAATCAGAAGGGGAAAGC
GCTTCCTTTAAGCAGTGCTGAGAAGAGGAAAGCCAAATGGGAAAGTCTGCAGAATAAACAGATACTGGTT
CCAGAACTCTGTGCTATACATCCAATTCCAGCATCACTGTGGAGAAAAGCTGTTTGTCTCCCCAGCATAC
TTTATCGCCTTCACTGCCTTTTGACTGCAGAGGAGCTAAGAGCCCAGACTGCCAGCGATGCTGGCGTGGG
AGTCAGATCACTTCCTGCGGATTTTAGATACCCTAACTTAGACTTCGGGTGGAAAAAATCTATTGACAGC
AAATCTTTCATCTCAATTTCTAACTCCTCTTCAGCTGAAAATGATAATTACTGTAAGCACAGCACAATTG
TCCCTGAAAATGCTGCACATCAAGGTGCTAATAGAACCTCCTCTCTAGAAAATCATGACCAAATGTCTGT
GAACTGCAGAACGTTGCTCAGCGAGTCCCCTGGTAAGCTCCACGTTGAAGTTTCAGCAGATCTTACAGCA
ATTAATGGTCTTTCTTACAATCAAAATCTCGCCAATGGCAGTTATGATTTAGCTAACAGAGACTTTTGCC
AAGGAAATCAGCTAAATTACTACAAGCAGGAAATACCCGTGCAACCAACTACCTCATATTCCATTCAGAA
TTTATACAGTTACGAGAACCAGCCCCAGCCCAGCGATGAATGTACTCTCCTGAGTAATAAATACCTTGAT
GGAAATGCTAACAAATCTACCTCAGATGGAAGTCCTGTGATGGCCGTAATGCCTGGTACGACAGACACTA
TTCAAGTGCTCAAGGGCAGGATGGATTCTGAGCAGAGCCCTTCTATTGGGTACTCCTCAAGGACTCTTGG
CCCCAATCCTGGACTTATTCTTCAGGCTTTGACTCTGTCAAACGCTAGTGATGGATTTAACCTGGAGCGG
CTTGAAATGCTTGGCGACTCCTTTTTAAAGCATGCCATCACCACATATCTATTTTGCACTTACCCTGATG
CGCATGAGGGCCGCCTTTCATATATGAGAAGCAAAAAGGTCAGCAACTGTAATCTGTATCGCCTTGGAAA
AAAGAAGGGACTACCCAGCCGCATGGTGGTGTCAATATTTGATCCCCCTGTGAATTGGCTTCCTCCTGGT
TATGTAGTAAATCAAGACAAAAGCAACACAGATAAATGGGAAAAAGATGAAATGACAAAAGACTGCATGC
TGGCGAATGGCAAACTGGATGAGGATTACGAGGAGGAGGATGAGGAGGAGGAGAGCCTGATGTGGAGGGC
TCCGAAGGAAGAGGCTGACTATGAAGATGATTTCCTGGAGTATGATCAGGAACATATCAGATTTATAGAT
AATATGTTAATGGGGTCAGGAGCTTTTGTAAAGAAAATCTCTCTTTCTCCTTTTTCAACCACTGATTCTG
CATATGAATGGAAAATGCCCAAAAAATCCTCCTTAGGTAGTATGCCATTTTCATCAGATTTTGAGGATTT
TGACTACAGCTCTTGGGATGCAATGTGCTATCTGGATCCTAGCAAAGCTGTTGAAGAAGATGACTTTGTG
GTGGGGTTCTGGAATCCATCAGAAGAAAACTGTGGTGTTGACACGGGAAAGCAGTCCATTTCTTACGACT
TGCACACTGAGCAGTGTATTGCTGACAAAAGCATAGCGGACTGTGTGGAAGCCCTGCTGGGCTGCTATTT
AACCAGCTGTGGGGAGAGGGCTGCTCAGCTTTTCCTCTGTTCACTGGGGCTGAAGGTGCTCCCGGTAATT
AAAAGGACTGATCGGGAAAAGGCCCTGTGCCCTACTCGGGAGAATTTCAACAGCCAACAAAAGAACCTTT
CAGTGAGCTGTGCTGCTGCTTCTGTGGCCAGTTCACGCTCTTCTGTATTGAAAGACTCGGAATATGGTTG
TTTGAAGATTCCACCAAGATGTATGTTTGATCATCCAGATGCAGATAAAACACTGAATCACCTTATATCG
GGGTTTGAAAATTTTGAAAAGAAAATCAACTACAGATTCAAGAATAAGGCTTACCTTCTCCAGGCTTTTA
CACATGCCTCCTACCACTACAATACTATCACTGATTGTTACCAGCGCTTAGAATTCCTGGGAGATGCGAT
TTTGGACTACCTCATAACCAAGCACCTTTATGAAGACCCGCGGCAGCACTCCCCGGGGGTCCTGACAGAC
CTGCGGTCTGCCCTGGTCAACAACACCATCTTTGCATCGCTGGCTGTAAAGTACGACTACCACAAGTACT
TCAAAGCTGTCTCTCCTGAGCTCTTCCATGTCATTGATGACTTTGTGCAGTTTCAGCTTGAGAAGAATGA
AATGCAAGGAATGGATTCTGAGCTTAGGAGATCTGAGGAGGATGAAGAGAAAGAAGAGGATATTGAAGTT
CCAAAGGCCATGGGGGATATTTTTGAGTCGCTTGCTGGTGCCATTTACATGGATAGTGGGATGTCACTGG
AGACAGTCTGGCAGGTGTACTATCCCATGATGCGGCCACTAATAGAAAAGTTTTCTGCAAATGTACCCCG
TTCCCCTGTGCGAGAATTGCTTGAAATGGAACCAGAAACTGCCAAATTTAGCCCGGCTGAGAGAACTTAC
GACGGGAAGGTCAGAGTCACTGTGGAAGTAGTAGGAAAGGGGAAATTTAAAGGTGTTGGTCGAAGTTACA
GGATTGCCAAATCTGCAGCAGCAAGAAGAGCCCTCCGAAGCCTCAAAGCTAATCAACCTCAGGTTCCCAA
TAGCTATTATTAGACGCGTTAGGGATCCAGACCACCTCCCCTGCGAGCTAAGCTGGACAGCCAATGACGG
GTAAGAGAGTGACATTTTTCACTAACCTAAGACAGGAGGGCCGTCAGAGCTACTGCCTAATCCAAAGACG
GGTAAAAGTGATAAAAATGTATCACTCCAACCTAAGACAGGCGCAGCTTCCGAGGGATTTGAGATCCAGA
CATGATAAGATACATTGATGAGTTTGGACAAACCAAAACTAGAATGCAGTGAAAAAAATGCCTTATTTGT
GAAATTTGTGATGCTATTGCCTTATTTGTAACCATTATAAGCTGCAATAAACAAGTTAACAACAACAATT
GCATTCATTTTATGTTTCAGGTTCAGGGGGAGGTGTGGGAGGTTTTTTAAAGCAAGTAAAACCTCTACAA
ATGTGGTATGGCTGATTATGATCTGAAGTTCCTATACTATTTGAAGAATAGGAACTTCGGAATAGGAACT
TCGGATCTCATATGGCCATATGGGGGCGCCTAGAGAAGGAGTGAGGGCTGGATAAAGGGAGGATCGAGGC
GGGGTCGAACGAGGAGGTTCAAGGGGGAGAGACGGGGCGGATGGAGGAAGAGGAGGCGGAGGCTTAGGGT
GTACAAAGGGCTTGACCCAGGGAGGGGGGTCAAAAGCCAAGGCTTCCCAGGTCACGATGTAGGGGACCTG
GTCTGGGTGTCCATGCGGGCCAGGTGAAAAGACCTTGATCTTAACCTGGGTGATGAGGTCTCGGTTAAAG
GTGCCGTCTCGCGGCCATCCGACGTTAAAGGTTGGCCATTCTGCAGAGCAGAAGGTAACCCAACGTCTCT
TCTTGACATCTACCGACTGGTTGTGAGCGATCCGCTCGACATCTTTCCAGTGACCTAAGGTCAAACTTAA
GGGAGTGGTAACAGGCTAGCCCGGGCCCATATTTTCAGACAAATACAGAAACACAGTCAGACAGAGACAA
CACAGAACGATGCTGCAGCAGACAAGACGCGCGGCGCGGCTTCGGTCCCAAACCGAAAGCAAAAATTCAG
ACGGAGGCGGGAACTGTTTTAGGTTCTCGTCTCCTACCAGAACCACATATCCCTCCTCTAAGGGGGGTGC
ACCAAAGAGTCCTAAACGATCGGGATTTTAGGACTCAGGTCGGGCCACAAAAACGGCCCCCGAAGTCCCT
GGGACGTCTCCCAGGGTTGCGGCCGGGTGTTCCGAACTCGTCAGTTCCACCACGGGTCCGCCAGATACAG
AGCTAGTTAGCTAACTAGTACCGACGCAGGCGCATAAAATCAGTCATAGACACTAGACAATCGGACAGAC
ACAGATAAGTTGCTGGCCAGCTTACCTCCCGGTGGTGGGTCGGTGGTCCCTGGGCAGGGGTCTCCCGATC
CCGGACGAGCCCCCAAATGAAAGACCCCCGCTGACGGGTAGTCAATCACTCAGAGGAGACCCTCCCAAGG
AACAGCGAGACCACAAGTCGGATGCAACTGCAAGAGGGTTTATTGGATACACGGGTACCCGGGCGACTCA
GTCAATCGGAGGACTGGCGCGCCGAGTGAGGGGTTGTGGGCTCTTTTATTGAGCTCGGGGAGCAGAAGCG
CGCGAACAGAAGCGAGAAGCGAACTGATTGGTTAGTTCAAATAAGGCACAGGGTCATTTCAGGTCCTTGG
GGCACCCTGGAAACATCTGATGGTTCTCTAGAAACTGCTGAGGGCTGGACCGCATCTGGGGACCATCTGT
TCTTGGCCCTGAGCCGGGGCAGGAACTGCTTACCACAGATATCCTGTTTGGCCCATATTCAGCTGTTCCA
TCTGTTCTTGGCCCTGAGCCGGGGCAGGAACTGCTTACCACAGATATCCTGTTTGGCCCATATTCAGCTG
TTCCATCTGTTCCTGACCTTGATCTGAACTTTTCTATTCTCAGTTATGTATTTTTCCATGCCTTGCAAAA
TGGCGTTACTTAAGCTAGCTTGCCAAACCTACAGGTGGGGTCTTTCACATGTATATGTCAAAAATAAAAA
TCAACTAATTGACTAGTAATTAATATGACTGGCATAATGGGAAATTGATCCTGACAGATGCAAACTGGCT
TCTCAGCAGCGCATTTATGTTGTCAACTGAGGAAGGAAACGTTAATGACAGAAACTCTAAGTAATTTCCA
CGTTTATCTATTTTTATTTATACTAGCTTTGGTAACAGGAATATTGCAGCATTCATGCACATTGAAACCC
TTATGAAATAAAAACATCTGTGCATTTAAAATGGAATTAACATTTTAAATGTTAAAAAAAGCTGGCTTAG
CTTCCCCCCGCCCCCTAGGGCATAGAACAAGTCAAATGCTTTATATATTTGAGTTTGGGATGTATTAGGA
AACTCCTAAGAGCAAAGCTAGCTTGGCGTAATCATGGTCATAGCTGTTTCCTGTGTGAAATTGTTATCCG
CTCACAATTCCACACAACATACGAGCCGGAAGCATAAAGTGTAAAGCCTGGGGTGCCTAATGAGTGAGCT
AACTCACATTAATTGCGTTGCGCTCACTGCCCGCTTTCCAGTCGGGAAACCTGTCGTGCCAGCTGCATTA
ATGAATCGGCCAACGCGCGGGGAGAGGCGGTTTGCGTATTGGGCGCTCTTCCGCTTCCTCGCTCACTGAC
TCGCTGCGCTCGGTCGTTCGGCTGCGGCGAGCGGTATCAGCTCACTCAAAGGCGGTAATACGGTTATCCA
CAGAATCAGGGGATAACGCAGGAAAGAACATGTGAGCAAAAGGCCAGCAAAAGGCCAGGAACCGTAAAAA
GGCCGCGTTGCTGGCGTTTTTCCATAGGCTCCGCCCCCCTGACGAGCATCACAAAAATCGACGCTCAAGT
CAGAGGTGGCGAAACCCGACAGGACTATAAAGATACCAGGCGTTTCCCCCTGGAAGCTCCCTCGTGCGCT
CTCCTGTTCCGACCCTGCCGCTTACCGGATACCTGTCCGCCTTTCTCCCTTCGGGAAGCGTGGCGCTTTC
TCATAGCTCACGCTGTAGGTATCTCAGTTCGGTGTAGGTCGTTCGCTCCAAGCTGGGCTGTGTGCACGAA
CCCCCCGTTCAGCCCGACCGCTGCGCCTTATCCGGTAACTATCGTCTTGAGTCCAACCCGGTAAGACACG
ACTTATCGCCACTGGCAGCAGCCACTGGTAACAGGATTAGCAGAGCGAGGTATGTAGGCGGTGCTACAGA
GTTCTTGAAGTGGTGGCCTAACTACGGCTACACTAGAAGAACAGTATTTGGTATCTGCGCTCTGCTGAAG
CCAGTTACCTTCGGAAAAAGAGTTGGTAGCTCTTGATCCGGCAAACAAACCACCGCTGGTAGCGGTGGTT
TTTTTGTTTGCAAGCAGCAGATTACGCGCAGAAAAAAAGGATCTCAAGAAGATCCTTTGATCTTTTCTAC
GGGGTCTGACGCTCAGTGGAACGAAAACTCACGTTAAGGGATTTTGGTCATGAGATTATCAAAAAGGATC
TTCACCTAGATCCTTTTAAATTAAAAATGAAGTTTTAAATCAATCTAAAGTATATATGAGTAAACTTGGT
CTGACAGTTACCAATGCTTAATCAGTGAGGCACCTATCTCAGCGATCTGTCTATTTCGTTCATCCATAGT
TGCCTGACTCCCCGTCGTGTAGATAACTACGATACGGGAGGGCTTACCATCTGGCCCCAGTGCTGCAATG
ATACCGCGAGACCCACGCTCACCGGCTCCAGATTTATCAGCAATAAACCAGCCAGCCGGAAGGGCCGAGC
GCAGAAGTGGTCCTGCAACTTTATCCGCCTCCATCCAGTCTATTAATTGTTGCCGGGAAGCTAGAGTAAG
TAGTTCGCCAGTTAATAGTTTGCGCAACGTTGTTGCCATTGCTACAGGCATCGTGGTGTCACGCTCGTCG
TTTGGTATGGCTTCATTCAGCTCCGGTTCCCAACGATCAAGGCGAGTTACATGATCCCCCATGTTGTGCA
AAAAAGCGGTTAGCTCCTTCGGTCCTCCGATCGTTGTCAGAAGTAAGTTGGCCGCAGTGTTATCACTCAT
GGTTATGGCAGCACTGCATAATTCTCTTACTGTCATGCCATCCGTAAGATGCTTTTCTGTGACTGGTGAG
TACTCAACCAAGTCATTCTGAGAATAGTGTATGCGGCGACCGAGTTGCTCTTGCCCGGCGTCAATACGGG
ATAATACCGCGCCACATAGCAGAACTTTAAAAGTGCTCATCATTGGAAAACGTTCTTCGGGGCGAAAACT
CTCAAGGATCTTACCGCTGTTGAGATCCAGTTCGATGTAACCCACTCGTGCACCCAACTGATCTTCAGCA
TCTTTTACTTTCACCAGCGTTTCTGGGTGAGCAAAAACAGGAAGGCAAAATGCCGCAAAAAAGGGAATAA
GGGCGACACGGAAATGTTGAATACTCATACTCTTCCTTTTTCAATATTATTGAAGCATTTATCAGGGTTA
TTGTCTCATGAGCGGATACATATTTGAATGTATTTAGAAAAATAAACAAATAGGGGTTCCGCGCACATTT
CCCCGAAAAGTGCCACCTGACGTCTAAGAAACCATTATTATCATGACATTAACCTATAAAAATAGGCGTA
TCACGAGGCCCTTTCGTC
